Addgene plasmid #34470: KHBD00349
Depositing lab: Bart Deplancke. Depositing organization: Swiss Federal Institute of Technology (EPFL). Publication: Automated protein-DNA interaction screening of Drosophila regulatory elements. Korneel Hens, Jean-Daniel Feuz, Alina Isakova, Antonina Lagovitina, Andreas Massouras, Julien Bryois, Patrick Callaerts, Susan E. Celniker, Bart Deplancke. Nat Methods. 2011 Oct 30;8(12):1065-70. 10.1038/nmeth.1763 PubMed 22037703.
Backbone
  Vector backbone: pDONR221
  Backbone manufacturer: Invitrogen
  Backbone size w/o insert (bp): 2536
  Vector type: Gateway Donor Vector
Growth in bacteria
  Bacterial resistance: Kanamycin, 50 μg/mL
  Growth temperature: 37°C
  Growth strain: DH5alpha
  Copy number: High Copy
Gene/Insert
  Gene/Insert name: CG5799 (alt names: FBgn0020307; dve; defective proventriculus)
  Species: D. melanogaster (fly)
  Insert size (bp): 3072
  Entrez Gene: dve (a.k.a. Dmel_CG5799, CG5799, Dmel\CG5799, Dve, Dve-s, dep, l(2)01738)
  Cloning method: Gateway Cloning
  Sequencing primers: 5′ M13F; 3′ M13R
Terms and licenses: Academic/Nonprofit Terms; Industry Terms: Not Available to Industry
Depositor comments: Please note that the ORFs in this collection were cloned open-ended (without a stop codon).
How to cite: KHBD00349 was a gift from Bart Deplancke (Addgene plasmid # 34470 ; http://n2t.net/addgene:34470 ; RRID:Addgene_34470)
