[The description below was written by a language model from this plasmid's Addgene catalogue record.]
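Description:
KHBD00349 is a Gateway entry-type clone built in the pDONR221 donor vector backbone (Invitrogen), carrying the Drosophila melanogaster gene CG5799, better known as dve (defective proventriculus). The backbone is listed as about 2.5 kb without insert, and the insert as 3072 bp. The plasmid is maintained in E. coli as a high-copy construct under kanamycin selection. No feature table accompanies the record, so the exact positions of the recombination sites, origin and marker are not documented here. In general, a pDONR221-derived clone made by Gateway cloning has its insert flanked by attL sites, and the M13 forward and reverse primer sites listed for sequencing lie just outside that cassette.

The payload is the open reading frame alone. A donor/entry vector of this type is a shuttle for recombinational cloning rather than an expression plasmid, and the record lists no promoter, tag or reporter. The depositor notes that the ORFs in this collection were cloned open-ended, without a stop codon. After transfer into a destination vector, the dve coding sequence can therefore be read through into a C-terminal fusion partner, and N-terminal fusions are also possible where the destination vector supplies a downstream stop.

The clone belongs to a collection associated with a study on automated protein–DNA interaction screening of Drosophila regulatory elements. This suggests it serves as a source clone for moving the dve ORF into assay vectors for such screens. The record does not state which destination vectors or fusion partners were intended.
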