>Addgene plasmid #34470 | KHBD00349 | depositor partial sequence | sequence record 41037 | KHBD00349 sequence 3072 bps
ATGGACTTCCAGAGCGCCATGGAAACCTTTGCCGAAGCCTGGGTGGCAGCCAATGCCGGTCAGCAGAGTC
AGGCCTTGGCCTTAACCAGAGCTGTCAACGCGGCCGCCGTTGTGGCCTCGGCCAATGCCAAATCCCCCAA
TGCCTCCTCCTCCGCCTCGGCCAGCCTGGCGGATCTGGCCGTCAAGAAGGAGCACTCCATCTCGCCGCCC
CACAGTGTGGTGAGCGTGGGTGTGGGCGTGGCTGGCGAGGATCAGCATCGCAGATCCTCGTTGCAGGGTG
TGCAGGAGAAGCTCACCCAGCTGCAGATGCAGCAGCAGCATCACCAGCAGCAGCAGCAACAGCAGCAGCA
GCAACAGCAACAGCACCAGCAGCAGCAGCAACATCATCATCATCAGCAGCAAGCACAGCAGGCAGGCGCT
GGAGTGGGTAGTGGCGAGCTGGCTGGACGCAGATCCTCCGAGGGCACACCACCCACCGCCCATCCCCCAA
CGAACTCCGAGGGACAGGCGCTCTCCTCCTCCACAGCCTCATCTAGTCAGAATGCCACCCCCAAGAGCGA
TCGGGAAAGGGAGCGTGAGCGGGAGAGGGATCGGGAGGAGCGCGTGGAGCGGGGCAGCATATCCTGCCTC
CCACCAGCCGCCCTTGGAATGGCCGTGGGCGTCCAGCAGGCCCAGCATCAGGAGAAGCTGCTCAGCCATC
CGGCCTTGGATTCGCGACGGGAGTTCGACGTCAGCAAAGTGAATCCCAAATCACTTCCACTTCACTGTGT
GGTGGAGTCGGTGCACTCACTGCACGCCTCCCTGACCATCGACACTCGCCAGCCCTGGAAGAGGCGGCCC
AATATCGAGACCGACAGCTACGTGATCATCGCCGCGGCCACGCCCTGGAGCGAGATTGTTCAGACGGCGC
TCCAGAGGCTCGGCTACTCCCAGGAGGTGGCCAACACAGCCAGAGGCTCATTAATAATCAAACATTGGAA
ACCCATACCCCTGGAGCAGATATCGGACAATCCAGCGGTGCCCGTCAGCGATATTGTGGGTGAATTGACT
TCCGTGATCACGCTGAGGATCGTGATTCTGCGCCCCAAGACTTCGCCGTTCGGGGAGATCAAGGACAAGC
TGCTCAAGCTGCTGGTGCTTCAGTCGCATGCGGTGCTCCGTTCCACAGGATGTCCGCTGGATGAGGTGAC
GCTATCCCAGATCTGCCGGAGTTCCCACCAGAACACCTACGCCCTGCCAGGAGGAGAGATCTCCGACGAA
CTGCGCCGCAAGTTCGACCAGTGGTGGTCCAATCAGCTCTCTCCCCAAGCGACCGCCATGACGCCCAAGA
TGCTGCCGTTCATGACGGGTCCTTCAGCGGTTCCGGTTCCAGTGGCAGTGCCCGGCGAGATGGACTTTCC
GGTAGGCACGGCCATGGCGGCGGCGGCCGCTGCGGCGGCTCATGCTGCCGCTGCCGGTGGAGCAGCGGGC
GGCAATCCCCTGGGATCGATGGGTAGTCGCGAGAGTCTGTTGCTGGCTAACGAGGCTGCTCACCATGCGG
GCGCTGGACAGGCTCCGGGACCAGGACATCACGGCAGCATGCTGGTGCATCCGATGCACGCGTCCATGCA
CCACCATCACCATCATGGCGGCGGCGGTGGACACGGTCCTCCGTATCCCAATCAGAAGACTCGCATGCGC
ACCAGCTTCGATCCGGAGATGGAGCTGCCCAAGCTGCAGAAGTGGTTCGCCGACAATCCGCATCCTTCGC
GACAGCAGATCCAGACGTATGTGGTGCAGCTGAATGCCCTGGAGTCTCGCCGGGGAAGGAAGCCCCTGGA
TGTGAACAACGTGGTCTACTGGTTCAAGAACGCTCGGGCGGCTCAAAAACGGGCAGAGATGCGGGGTGGT
AGTCTGGGCAGTGCGATCAGTGCCCTGGGTCACGCCGCCATGAACGGCTATCTGAGTCAGCACGCCCCTT
TGGGCCAGAATTCCAGCAGCAGTGCTGGTAGCCAGCCCATGAGCATGGGCAACCTGTCCATGTCGCACGA
CTACCTAAAGAGTCCGCTCAGCCTGAAGTCGGAGGACATTGACACCATGTCGCAGCACTCGGACGACATG
GACGAGGAGCAGAGCAGACCGAACACGCCACAACTGCCCCTTTCGCTGACCACCCACGAGCGGCATCGCA
GCTCACCGCTGATGGACGAGGACGAGGATGAGGCGGGAGAGCAGCAGCAGCCACAGGAGGCCAAAAGCGA
TGGAATGAACGGTAGTGTGAAGGATGAGGAGCGGCAGGAGAAGTCGCGCGATGAACTGCAGGACAACGAA
AAGGAGAACTCCAACGGGGAAGACCGTCATCTGGATGCAGACGCCCAGATGGAGGCCAGTTCCAACCTCA
ACAATAACCACAACAACAGCAGCTTGCACATTGAGCAGGAGGTGGGCTCCACACCCAAGCGCTCCACGCC
CAAGGAGGAGGACGACGACTTGGATATGGACGAGGATGAGGAGGACAACGAAAACGATGCCAGCCATTTG
GACGAGTTTCGCTCGCCCTCGCCGGATCTAGCAGGTGGAGTTGTGCCCCACAAGGACCAGCTGCCCTTTC
CTATGGTTCCCAACTCCATGTTCTCGCAGTCCTTCATGTACATGAGCCACTACATCCCGGCATTCGGTCA
AGCGGCCGCCGGACATCCGCATCACCATGCTGCCGCTGCAGCGGCAGCTGCCGGAATCCAACCCAACGCC
CTCATGGGCGGCGGCGGCCTCAACCTGTCGAGCATATCGAACGAGGAGCGCCGGAAGCGAAACCGCACCT
TCATCGACCCGGTGACCGAGGTGCCCAAGCTGGAGCAGTGGTTCGCCATGAACACACATCCCTCGCACAA
CCTCATCCTCAAGTACACCGAGGACTTGAACACCATGCCATATAGGCAAAAGTTCCCGCGCTTGGAGAGC
AAAAACGTGCAGTTCTGGTTCAAGAATCGACGGGCCAAGTGCAAGCGCCTCAAGATGTCGCTGTACGACA
GCAATCAGTGCGCCCAGCTGGGAGGACTCGGCTCTTTTGTGCCCAAGTACGAGGAGCGGGAC
