>Addgene plasmid #34470 | KHBD00349 | addgene partial sequence | sequence record 42213 | M13-Rev 5'-CAGGAAACAGCTATGACC-3'
TTTTATTTTGACTGATAGTGACCTGTTCGTTGCNACAAATTGATAAGCAATGCTTTCTTATAATGCCAAC
TTTGTACAAGAAAGTTGGCAAGTCCCGCTCCTCGTACTTGGGCACAAAAGAGCCGAGTCCTCCCAGCTGG
GCGCACTGATTGCTGTCGTACAGCGACATCTTGAGGCGCTTGCACTTGGCCCGTCGATTCTTGAACCAGA
ACTGCACGTTTTTGCTCTCCAAGCGCGGGAACTTTTGCCTATATGGCATGGTGTTCAAGTCCTCGGTGTA
CTTGAGGATGAGGTTGTGCGAGGGATGTGTGTTCATGGCGAACCACTGCTCCAGCTTGGGCACCTCGGTC
ACCGGGTCGATGAAGGTGCGGTTTCGCTTCCGGCGCTCCTCGTTCGATATGCTCGACAGGTTGAGGCCGC
CGCCGCCCATGAGGGCGTTGGGTTGGATTCCGGCAGCTGCCGCTGCAGCGGCAGCATGGTGATGCGGATG
TCCGGCGGCCGCTTGACCGAATGCCGGGATGTAGTGGCTCATGTACATGAAGGACTGCGAGAACATGGAG
TTGG
